>Addgene plasmid #228010 | pRS416-CUP1p-TID-FKBP-HA3 | addgene full sequence | sequence record 453553 | Addgene NGS Result
CCCGTCGTGTAGATAACTACGATACGGGAGGGCTTACCATCTGGCCCCAGTGCTGCAATGATACCGCGAG
ACCCACGCTCACCGGCTCCAGATTTATCAGCAATAAACCAGCCAGCCGGAAGGGCCGAGCGCAGAAGTGG
TCCTGCAACTTTATCCGCCTCCATCCAGTCTATTAATTGTTGCCGGGAAGCTAGAGTAAGTAGTTCGCCA
GTTAATAGTTTGCGCAACGTTGTTGCCATTGCTACAGGCATCGTGGTGTCACGCTCGTCGTTTGGTATGG
CTTCATTCAGCTCCGGTTCCCAACGATCAAGGCGAGTTACATGATCCCCCATGTTGTGCAAAAAAGCGGT
TAGCTCCTTCGGTCCTCCGATCGTTGTCAGAAGTAAGTTGGCCGCAGTGTTATCACTCATGGTTATGGCA
GCACTGCATAATTCTCTTACTGTCATGCCATCCGTAAGATGCTTTTCTGTGACTGGTGAGTACTCAACCA
AGTCATTCTGAGAATAGTGTATGCGGCGACCGAGTTGCTCTTGCCCGGCGTCAATACGGGATAATACCGC
GCCACATAGCAGAACTTTAAAAGTGCTCATCATTGGAAAACGTTCTTCGGGGCGAAAACTCTCAAGGATC
TTACCGCTGTTGAGATCCAGTTCGATGTAACCCACTCGTGCACCCAACTGATCTTCAGCATCTTTTACTT
TCACCAGCGTTTCTGGGTGAGCAAAAACAGGAAGGCAAAATGCCGCAAAAAAGGGAATAAGGGCGACACG
GAAATGTTGAATACTCATACTCTTCCTTTTTCAATATTATTGAAGCATTTATCAGGGTTATTGTCTCATG
AGCGGATACATATTTGAATGTATTTAGAAAAATAAACAAATAGGGGTTCCGCGCACATTTCCCCGAAAAG
TGCCACCTGGGTCCTTTTCATCACGTGCTATAAAAATAATTATAATTTAAATTTTTTAATATAAATATAT
AAATTAAAAATAGAAAGTAAAAAAAGAAATTAAAGAAAAAATAGTTTTTGTTTTCCGAAGATGTAAAAGA
CTCTAGGGGGATCGCCAACAAATACTACCTTTTATCTTGCTCTTCCTGCTCTCAGGTATTAATGCCGAAT
TGTTTCATCTTGTCTGTGTAGAAGACCACACACGAAAATCCTGTGATTTTACATTTTACTTATCGTTAAT
CGAATGTATATCTATTTAATCTGCTTTTCTTGTCTAATAAATATATATGTAAAGTACGCTTTTTGTTGAA
ATTTTTTAAACCTTTGTTTATTTTTTTTTCTTCATTCCGTAACTCTTCTACCTTCTTTATTTACTTTCTA
AAATCCAAATACAAAACATAAAAATAAATAAACACAGAGTAAATTCCCAAATTATTCCATCATTAAAAGA
TACGAGGCGCGTGTAAGTTACAGGCAAGCGATCCGTCTAAGAAACCATTATTATCATGACATTAACCTAT
AAAAATAGGCGTATCACGAGGCCCTTTCGTCTCGCGCGTTTCGGTGATGACGGTGAAAACCTCTGACACA
TGCAGCTCCCGGAGACGGTCACAGCTTGTCTGTAAGCGGATGCCGGGAGCAGACAAGCCCGTCAGGGCGC
GTCAGCGGGTGTTGGCGGGTGTCGGGGCTGGCTTAACTATGCGGCATCAGAGCAGATTGTACTGAGAGTG
CACCATACCACCTTTTCAATTCATCATTTTTTTTTTATTCTTTTTTTTGATTTCGGTTTCCTTGAAATTT
TTTTGATTCGGTAATCTCCGAACAGAAGGAAGAACGAAGGAAGGAGCACAGACTTAGATTGGTATATATA
CGCATATGTAGTGTTGAAGAAACATGAAATTGCCCAGTATTCTTAACCCAACTGCACAGAACAAAAACCT
GCAGGAAACGAAGATAAATCATGTCGAAAGCTACATATAAGGAACGTGCTGCTACTCATCCTAGTCCTGT
TGCTGCCAAGCTATTTAATATCATGCACGAAAAGCAAACAAACTTGTGTGCTTCATTGGATGTTCGTACC
ACCAAGGAATTACTGGAGTTAGTTGAAGCATTAGGTCCCAAAATTTGTTTACTAAAAACACATGTGGATA
TCTTGACTGATTTTTCCATGGAGGGCACAGTTAAGCCGCTAAAGGCATTATCCGCCAAGTACAATTTTTT
ACTCTTCGAAGACAGAAAATTTGCTGACATTGGTAATACAGTCAAATTGCAGTACTCTGCGGGTGTATAC
AGAATAGCAGAATGGGCAGACATTACGAATGCACACGGTGTGGTGGGCCCAGGTATTGTTAGCGGTTTGA
AGCAGGCGGCAGAAGAAGTAACAAAGGAACCTAGAGGCCTTTTGATGTTAGCAGAATTGTCATGCAAGGG
CTCCCTATCTACTGGAGAATATACTAAGGGTACTGTTGACATTGCGAAGAGCGACAAAGATTTTGTTATC
GGCTTTATTGCTCAAAGAGACATGGGTGGAAGAGATGAAGGTTACGATTGGTTGATTATGACACCCGGTG
TGGGTTTAGATGACAAGGGAGACGCATTGGGTCAACAGTATAGAACCGTGGATGATGTGGTCTCTACAGG
ATCTGACATTATTATTGTTGGAAGAGGACTATTTGCAAAGGGAAGGGATGCTAAGGTAGAGGGTGAACGT
TACAGAAAAGCAGGCTGGGAAGCATATTTGAGAAGATGCGGCCAGCAAAACTAAAAAACTGTATTATAAG
TAAATGCATGTATACTAAACTCACAAATTAGAGCTTCAATTTAATTATATCAGTTATTACCCTATGCGGT
GTGAAATACCGCACAGATGCGTAAGGAGAAAATACCGCATCAGGAAATTGTAAGCGTTAATATTTTGTTA
AAATTCGCGTTAAATTTTTGTTAAATCAGCTCATTTTTTAACCAATAGGCCGAAATCGGCAAAATCCCTT
ATAAATCAAAAGAATAGACCGAGATAGGGT
[37 nt withheld, positions 2971-3007]
AAAGAACGTGGACTCCAACGTCAAAGG
[49 nt withheld, positions 3035-3083]
T
[91 nt withheld, positions 3085-3175]
G
[124 nt withheld, positions 3177-3300]
CCATTCGCCATTCAGGCTGCGCAACTGTTGGGAAGGGCGATCGGTGCGGGCCTCTTCGCTATTACGCCAG
CTGGCGAAAGGGGGATGTGCTGCAAGGCGATTAAGTTGGGTAACGCCAGGGTTTTCCCAGTCACGACGTT
GTAAAACGACGGCCAGTGAGCGCGCGTAATACGACTCACTATAGGGCGAATTGGGTACCAGATTATAGTC
AGTCGGCGAAGAACAAAAATGTTCTCTTGAAATTCCCCGTTAGTGAACTGAACAGAATCTATTTAAAATT
TAAGGAGATTTCAGATTTTTTAATGGAAAGAGAAGTTGTCCAAAGGAGTATAATTATTGACAAGGATTTG
GAATCTGATAATCTGGGTATTACTACGGCAAACTTCAACGATTTCTATGATGCATTTTATAATTAGTAAG
CCGATCCCATTACCGACATTTGGGCGCTATACGTGCATATGTTCATGTATGTATCTGTATTTAAAACACT
TTTGTATTATTTTTCCTCATATATGTGTATAGGTTTATACGGATGATTTAATTATTACTTCACCACCCTT
TATTTCAGGCTGATATCTTAGCCTTGTTACTAGTTAGAAAAAGACATTTTTGCTGTCAGTCACTGTCAAG
AGATTCTTTTGCTGGCATTTCTTCTAGAAGCAAAAAGAGCGATGCGTCTTTTCCGCTGAACCGTTCCAGC
AAAAAAGACTACCAACGCAATATGGATTGTCAGAATCATATAAAAGAGAAGCAAATAACTCCTTGTCTTG
TATCAATTGCATTATAATATCTTCTTGTTAGTGCAATATCATATAGAAGTCATCGAAATAGATATTAAGA
AAAACAAACTGTACAATCAATCAATCAATCATCACAAAGCTTAAAATGGCAAGAGATCCGCCTGTGGCCA
CGATGAAAGATAACACGGTTCCCTTAAAATTGATAGCCCTTCTTGCCAATGGTGAGTTTCATTCCGGGGA
ACAACTTGGCGAAACTCTGGGAATGAGCAGGGCAGCGATTAACAAGCATATCCAAACCTTGAGAGACTGG
GGAGTAGATGTGTTCACCGTGCCTGGTAAAGGTTATTCTTTGCCGGAACCTATCCCTCTATTAAATGCGA
AACAGATACTAGGACAACTGGACGGTGGTAGTGTTGCCGTATTGCCGGTTGTTGACTCAACCAATCAATA
CTTGCTGGACAGAATTGGCGAACTTAAAAGCGGTGATGCGTGTATTGCAGAATATCAGCAAGCAGGGAGA
GGCTCAAGAGGTAGGAAATGGTTTTCACCTTTTGGCGCCAATCTTTACTTAAGTATGTTCTGGCGTTTGA
AGAGAGGGCCCGCGGCTATTGGTTTAGGTCCCGTTATCGGGATAGTTATGGCTGAAGCGCTACGTAAACT
TGGGGCCGACAAGGTCAGAGTGAAGTGGCCTAATGATCTATACTTGCAAGATAGAAAGCTAGCGGGTATC
CTGGTGGAGCTAGCGGGAATCACAGGGGACGCTGCCCAAATAGTAATCGGTGCTGGTATAAATGTCGCAA
TGCGTAGAGTCGAGGAATCAGTGGTGAACCAGGGCTGGATCACGTTGCAAGAGGCGGGCATAAACCTGGA
CCGTAACACCCTTGCAGCGACCCTAATAAGAGAACTACGTGCTGCATTGGAGCTTTTTGAGCAGGAGGGC
CTGGCTCCGTACCTACCCAGGTGGGAGAAATTAGACAATTTCATAAACCGTCCAGTCAAACTAATAATTG
GAGATAAGGAGATTTTCGGTATTTCTCGTGGGATAGACAAGCAGGGAGCGTTGTTATTAGAACAGGATGG
TGTCATTAAACCTTGGATGGGCGGTGAAATTAGTCTTCGTAGTGCCGAAAAGGCTAGCGGTTCTGGTGGT
GCTAGCGGAGTGCAGGTGGAAACCATCTCCCCAGGAGACGGGCGCACCTTCCCCAAGCGCGGCCAGACCT
GCGTGGTGCACTACACCGGGATGCTTGAAGATGGAAAGAAATTTGATTCCTCCCGGGACAGAAACAAGCC
CTTTAAGTTTATGCTAGGCAAGCAGGAGGTGATCCGAGGCTGGGAAGAAGGGGTTGCCCAGATGAGTGTG
GGTCAGAGAGCCAAACTGACTATATCTCCAGATTATGCCTATGGTGCCACTGGGCACCCAGGCATCATCC
CACCACATGCCACTCTCGTCTTCGATGTGGAGCTTCTAAAACTGGAAACTTACCCATACGATGTTCCTGA
CTATGCGGGCTATCCGTATGACGTCCCGGACTATGCAGGATCTTATCCATATGACGTTCCAGATTACGCT
GCTTGATCTAGAGCGGCCGCCACCGCGGTGGAGCTCCAGCTTTTGTTCCCTTTAGTGAGGGTTAATTGCG
CGCTTGGCGTAATCATGGTCATAGCTGTTTCCTGTGTGAAATTGTTATCCGCTCACAATTCCACACAACA
TACGAGCCGGAAGCATAAAGTGTAAAGCCTGGGGTGCCTAATGAGTGAGCTAACTCACATTAATTGCGTT
GCGCTCACTGCCCGCTTTCCAGTCGGGAAACCTGTCGTGCCAGCTGCATTAATGAATCGGCCAACGCGCG
GGGAGAGGCGGTTTGCGTATTGGGCGCTCTTCCGCTTCCTCGCTCACTGACTCGCTGCGCTCGGTCGTTC
GGCTGCGGCGAGCGGTATCAGCTCACTCAAAGGCGGTAATACGGTTATCCACAGAATCAGGGGATAACGC
AGGAAAGAACATGTGAGCAAAAGGCCAGCAAAAGGCCAGGAACCGTAAAAAGGCCGCGTTGCTGGCGTTT
TTCCATAGGCTCCGCCCCCCTGACGAGCATCACAAAAATCGACGCTCAAGTCAGAGGTGGCGAAACCCGA
CAGGACTATAAAGATACCAGGCGTTTCCCCCTGGAAGCTCCCTCGTGCGCTCTCCTGTTCCGACCCTGCC
GCTTACCGGATACCTGTCCGCCTTTCTCCCTTCGGGAAGCGTGGCGCTTTCTCATAGCTCACGCTGTAGG
TATCTCAGTTCGGTGTAGGTCGTTCGCTCCAAGCTGGGCTGTGTGCACGAACCCCCCGTTCAGCCCGACC
GCTGCGCCTTATCCGGTAACTATCGTCTTGAGTCCAACCCGGTAAGACACGACTTATCGCCACTGGCAGC
AGCCACTGGTAACAGGATTAGCAGAGCGAGGTATGTAGGCGGTGCTACAGAGTTCTTGAAGTGGTGGCCT
AACTACGGCTACACTAGAAGAACAGTATTTGGTATCTGCGCTCTGCTGAAGCCAGTTACCTTCGGAAAAA
GAGTTGGTAGCTCTTGATCCGGCAAACAAACCACCGCTGGTAGCGGTGGTTTTTTTGTTTGCAAGCAGCA
GATTACGCGCAGAAAAAAAGGATCTCAAGAAGATCCTTTGATCTTTTCTACGGGGTCTGACGCTCAGTGG
AACGAAAACTCACGTTAAGGGATTTTGGTCATGAGATTATCAAAAAGGATCTTCACCTAGATCCTTTTAA
ATTAAAAATGAAGTTTTAAATCAATCTAAAGTATATATGAGTAAACTTGGTCTGACAGTTACCAATGCTT
AATCAGTGAGGCACCTATCTCAGCGATCTGTCTATTTCGTTCATCCATAGTTGCCTGACTC
Features (pLannotate 1.2.2; 22 found; start..end, strand, type, name):
    789..893     -  promoter       AmpR promoter: bla
    930..1433    +  misc_feature   CEN/ARS: S. cerevisiae CEN6 centromere fused to an autonomously replicating sequence
   1501..1536    +  CDS            rop (fragment): Rop protein, which maintains plasmids at low copy number; rop
   1638..1687    +  misc_feature   bom (fragment): basis of mobility region from pBR322
   1695..1910    +  promoter       URA3 promoter: S. cerevisiae URA3
   1911..2714    +  CDS            URA3: orotidine-5'-phosphate decarboxylase, required for uracil biosynthesis; S. cerevisiae URA3; yeast auxotrophic marker, counterselectable with 5-fluoroorotic acid (5-FOA)
   2793..2844    +  misc_feature   bom (fragment): basis of mobility region from pBR322
   2872..3300    -  rep_origin     f1 ori (sequence partly withheld): f1 bacteriophage origin of replication; arrow indicates direction of (+) strand synthesis
   3304..3459    -  CDS            lacZα (fragment): LacZα fragment of β-galactosidase; lacZ fragment
   3467..3485    +  promoter       T7 promoter: promoter for bacteriophage T7 RNA polymerase
   3890..4124    +  promoter       CUP1 promoter: S. cerevisiae CUP1; inducible metallothionein promoter, regulated by Cu2+
   4213..5172    +  CDS            birA: BIRA_ECOLI - Also known as bioR, dhbB. Experimental evidence at protein level: Swiss-Prot protein existence level 1. Acts both as a biotin--[acetyl-CoA-carboxylase] ligase and a biotin-operon repressor. In the presence of ATP, BirA activates biotin to form the BirA-biotinyl-5'-adenylate (BirA-bio-5'-AMP or holoBirA) complex. HoloBirA can either transfer the biotinyl moiety to the biotin carboxyl carrier protein (BCCP) subunit of acetyl-CoA carboxylase, or bind to the biotin operator site and inhibit transcription of the operon. From Escherichia coli (strain K12).
   5197..5517    +  CDS            DmrB: F36V mutant of FK506-binding protein FKBP12 binds synthetic ligands that do not bind wild-type FKBP
   5521..5610    +  CDS            3xHA: three tandem HA epitope tags
   5617..5646    -  misc_feature   MCS (fragment): pBluescript multiple cloning site
   5659..5677    -  promoter       T3 promoter: promoter for bacteriophage T3 RNA polymerase
   5722..5738    -  protein_bind   lac operator: The lac repressor binds to the lac operator to inhibit transcription in E. coli. This inhibition can be relieved by adding lactose or isopropyl-β-D-thiogalactopyranoside (IPTG). lac repressor encoded by lacI
   5746..5776    -  promoter       lac promoter: promoter for the E. coli lac operon
   5791..5812    -  protein_bind   CAP binding site: CAP binding activates transcription in the presence of cAMP. E. coli catabolite activator protein
   5825..5917    -  CDS            lacI (fragment): lac repressor; lacI; The lac repressor binds to the lac operator to inhibit transcription in E. coli. This inhibition can be relieved by adding lactose or isopropyl-β-D-thiogalactopyranoside (IPTG).
   6100..6688    -  rep_origin     ori: high-copy-number ColE1/pMB1/pBR322/pUC origin of replication
   6859..788     -  CDS            AmpR (across the origin): β-lactamase; bla; confers resistance to ampicillin, carbenicillin, and related antibiotics
