[The description below was written by a language model from this plasmid's Addgene catalogue record and pLannotate feature annotations shown in this document.]
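Description:
pRS416-CUP1p-TID-FKBP-HA3 is a yeast expression plasmid built on the pRS416 shuttle backbone. In Saccharomyces cerevisiae it is maintained as a centromeric plasmid through a CEN6/ARS element, which normally gives low, stable copy number, and it is selected by the URA3 auxotrophic marker, which can also be counterselected with 5-fluoroorotic acid. In E. coli it replicates from a high-copy ColE1/pUC-type origin and is selected with ampicillin through the β-lactamase gene. The backbone also carries the usual pBluescript-derived remnants: an f1 origin, flanking T7 and T3 promoters, lac promoter/operator sequences and lacZα fragments around the former cloning site.

The payload is a single open reading frame driven by the copper-inducible yeast CUP1 metallothionein promoter. It encodes TurboID, annotated in the feature table as birA because it is an engineered derivative of the E. coli biotin ligase. TurboID is fused in frame to an FKBP domain and followed by a C-terminal triple HA epitope tag for detection. The automated annotation matches the FKBP segment to DmrB, the F36V variant of FKBP12, whereas the catalogue entry simply calls it FKBP, so the exact variant should be confirmed from the sequence. No yeast transcription terminator is annotated downstream of the tag.

The stated purpose is BioID proximity labelling in budding yeast, where the promiscuous ligase biotinylates nearby proteins for later capture and identification. The FKBP module suggests ligand-dependent recruitment of the ligase to a partner protein. However, the record does not describe the partner or the dimerising ligand.
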