Addgene plasmid #228010: pRS416-CUP1p-TID-FKBP-HA3
Purpose: Expresses TurboID-FKBP fusion from CUP1 promoter; yeast BioID
Depositing lab: Joseph Reese. Depositing organization: Pennsylvania State University. Publication: Characterization of BioID tagging systems in budding yeast and exploring the interactome of the Ccr4-Not complex. Pfannenstein J, Tyryshkin M, Gulden ME, Doud EH, Mosley AL, Reese JC. G3 (Bethesda). 2024 Sep 13:jkae221. doi: 10.1093/g3journal/jkae221. PubMed 39271111.
Backbone
  Vector backbone: pRS416
  Vector type: Yeast Expression
  Selectable markers: URA3
Growth in bacteria
  Bacterial resistance: Ampicillin, 100 μg/mL
  Growth temperature: 37°C
  Growth strain: DH5alpha
  Copy number: High Copy
Gene/Insert
  Gene/Insert name: TurboID-FKBP
  Species: Other
  Promoter: CUP1
  Tag / fusion protein: HA tag (C terminal on insert)
  Cloning method: Ligation Independent Cloning
Terms and licenses: Academic/Nonprofit Terms; Industry Terms: Not Available to Industry
How to cite: pRS416-CUP1p-TID-FKBP-HA3 was a gift from Joseph Reese (Addgene plasmid # 228010 ; http://n2t.net/addgene:228010 ; RRID:Addgene_228010)
